Addgene plasmid #16285: pBS chick BMP-4 [TJ#221]
Depositing lab: Thomas Jessell. Depositing organization: Columbia University. Publication: Dorsal differentiation of neural plate cells induced by BMP-mediated signals from epidermal ectoderm. Liem KF, Tremml G, Roelink H, Jessell TM. Cell. 1995 Sep 22. 82(6):969-79. 10.1016/0092-8674(95)90276-7 PubMed 7553857.
Backbone
  Vector backbone: pBluescript KS
  Backbone size w/o insert (bp): 3000
  Vector type: Bacterial Expression
Growth in bacteria
  Bacterial resistance: Ampicillin, 100 μg/mL
  Growth temperature: 37°C
  Growth strain: DH5alpha
  Copy number: High Copy
Gene/Insert
  Gene/Insert name: BMP4
  Species: G. gallus (chicken)
  Insert size (bp): 950
  Entrez Gene: BMP4 (a.k.a. BMP-4)
  Cloning method: Restriction Enzyme; 5′ cloning site BamHI (not destroyed); 3′ cloning site HindIII (not destroyed)
  Sequencing primers: 5′ T7; 3′ T3
Terms and licenses: Academic/Nonprofit Terms; Industry Terms: Not Available to Industry
Depositor comments: To make an antisense probe, cut with BamHI and transcribe with T3.
How to cite: pBS chick BMP-4 [TJ#221] was a gift from Thomas Jessell (Addgene plasmid # 16285 ; http://n2t.net/addgene:16285 ; RRID:Addgene_16285)
