[The description below was written by a language model from this plasmid's Addgene catalogue record.]
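Description:
pBS chick BMP-4 [TJ#221] is a small bacterial cloning plasmid built on pBluescript KS, a roughly 3 kb high-copy phagemid that is propagated in E. coli under ampicillin selection. Although catalogued as a bacterial expression vector, its practical role is as a template for in vitro transcription. The pBluescript polylinker is flanked by opposing T7 and T3 bacteriophage RNA polymerase promoters, so either strand of a cloned fragment can be transcribed into RNA. No feature table accompanies the record, so details such as the replication origin and other backbone elements are known only from the general properties of the pBluescript family, not from annotation of this particular clone.

The insert is an approximately 950 bp fragment of chicken (Gallus gallus) BMP4, which encodes bone morphogenetic protein 4, a secreted TGF-β superfamily signalling factor. It was cloned between the BamHI and HindIII sites, both of which remain intact. The record does not say which part of the transcript the fragment covers, and at this size it may not span the full coding region. The depositor notes that linearising with BamHI and transcribing with T3 polymerase yields an antisense riboprobe, which places the BamHI site at the 5′ end of the sense orientation and the T3 promoter downstream of the insert. The plasmid is therefore mainly used to generate labelled antisense RNA probes for detecting BMP4 mRNA, for example by in situ hybridisation in chick embryos. This fits the associated study of BMP-mediated signals from the epidermal ectoderm that induce dorsal differentiation of neural plate cells.
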