>Addgene plasmid #16285 | pBS chick BMP-4 [TJ#221] | addgene partial sequence | sequence record 22680 | T7 5'-TAATACGACTCACTATAGGG-3'
GGCCGCTCTAGAACTAGTGGATCCCCCGGGCTGCAGGAATTCGATTATGATTCCTGGTAACCGAATGCTG
ATGGTCATCCTACTATGCCAAGTCCTGCTGGGAGGTACCAACCATGCTAGCCTGATCCCCGAGACCGGCA
GGAAGAAAGTCGCAGAGCTTCAGGGACAAGCCGGATCCGGACGCCGCTCTGCCCAAAGCCATGAACTCTT
GCGGGGTTTCGAAACGACTCTGCTGCAGATGTTTGGGCTGCGAAGGCGGCCCCAGCCCAGCAAATCAGCC
GTCATCCCCAGTTACATGCTGGATCTCTACCGGCTCCAGTCCGGAGAAGAGGAGGAGAGCCTCCAGGAGA
TCAGCCTGCAGTACCCGGAGCGATCGACCAGCCGGGCCAACACCGTGAGGAGCTTCCACCATGAAGAGCA
CCTGGAGAGCGTGCCGGGTCCCAGCGAAGCGCCGCGGATCCGCTTCGTCTTCAACCTCAGCAGCGTGCCG
GACAACGAGGTGATCTCGTCGGCGGAGCTGCGGCTGTACCGGGAGCAGGTGGAGGAGCCGAGCGCGGCGT
GGGAGAGGGGCTTCCACCGGATAAACATTTACGAAGTGATGAAGCCGCTGTCGGAGCGCTCGCAGGCCAT
TACGCGCCTGTTGGACACGCGGTTGGTGCACCACAACGTGACGCGCTGGGAGACCTTTGATGTGAGCCCA
GCCGTGATCCGGTGGACCAAGGACAAGCAGCCCAACCACGGGGCTGGTGATCGAGGTGACCCACCTCCAC
CAGGCACAGACTCATCAGGGCAAACACGTCAGGACTAGCCGATCTT
